>Addgene plasmid #51855 | TMED9-bio-His | depositor full sequence | sequence record 79742 | TMED9-bio-His sequence 7181 bps
GTCGACCTCCATCACGGCCTATAAGAGTGAGGGGGAGTCAGCGGAGTTCTCCTTCCCACTCAACCTTGGA
GAGGAAAGCCTGCAGGGAGAGTTGAGATGGAAGGCAGAGAAGGCTCCTTCTTCCCAGTCCTGGATCACCT
TCTCCCTAAAGAACCAAAAGGTGTCTGTGCAGAAGTCTACTAGCAACCCCAAGTTCCAGCTGTCCGAAAC
GCTCCCACTCACCCTTCAGATACCCCAGGTCTCCCTTCAGTTTGCTGGTTCTGGCAACCTGACCCTGACT
CTGGACAGAGGGATACTGTATCAGGAAGTGAACCTGGTGGTGATGAAAGTGACTCAGCCCGACAGCAACA
CTTTGACCTGTGAGGTGATGGGACCCACCTCACCCAAGATGAGACTGATCTTGAAGCAGGAGAATCAGGA
GGCCAGGGTCTCCAGGCAGGAGAAAGTGATTCAAGTGCAGGCCCCTGAAGCAGGGGTGTGGCAATGTCTA
CTGAGTGAAGGTGAAGAGGTCAAGATGGACTCCAAGATCCAGGTTTTATCCAAAGGGTTGAATTCCGGCA
GCCTGCACCACATCCTGGACGCCCAGAAGATGCTGTGGAACCACAGGGACAGGAACCTGCCTCCTCTGGC
CCCTCTGGGCCCCCACCACCATCACCACCATTGAGTCTAGACACGTGATTAATTAAGGATCCCCCGACCT
CGACCTCTGGCTAATAAAGGAAATTTATTTTCATTGCAATAGTGTGTTGGAATTTTTTGTGTCTCTCACT
CGGAAGGACATATGGGAGGGCAAATCATTTGGTCGAGATCCCTCGGAGATCTCTAGCTAGAGGATCGATC
CCCGCCCCGGACGAACTAAACCTGACTACGACATCTCTGCCCCTTCTTCGCGGGGCAGTGCATGTAATCC
CTTCAGTTGGTTGGTACAACTTGCCAACTGGGCCCTGTTCCACATGTGACACGGGGGGGGACCAAACACA
AAGGGGTTCTCTGACTGTAGTTGACATCCTTATAAATGGATGTGCACATTTGCCAACACTGAGTGGCTTT
CATCCTGGAGCAGACTTTGCAGTCTGTGGACTGCAACACAACATTGCCTTTATGTGTAACTCTTGGCTGA
AGCTCTTACACCAATGCTGGGGGACATGTACCTCCCAGGGGCCCAGGAAGACTACGGGAGGCTACACCAA
CGTCAATCAGAGGGGCCTGTGTAGCTACCGATAAGCGGACCCTCAAGAGGGCATTAGCAATAGTGTTTAT
AAGGCCCCCTTGTTAACCCTAAACGGGTAGCATATGCTTCCCGGGTAGTAGTATATACTATCCAGACTAA
CCCTAATTCAATAGCATATGTTACCCAACGGGAAGCATATGCTATCGAATTAGGGTTAGTAAAAGGGTCC
TAAGGAACAGCGATATCTCCCACCCCATGAGCTGTCACGGTTTTATTTACATGGGGTCAGGATTCCACGA
GGGTAGTGAACCATTTTAGTCACAAGGGCAGTGGCTGAAGATCAAGGAGCGGGCAGTGAACTCTCCTGAA
TCTTCGCCTGCTTCTTCATTCTCCTTCGTTTAGCTAATAGAATAACTGCTGAGTTGTGAACAGTAAGGTG
TATGTGAGGTGCTCGAAAACAAGGTTTCAGGTGACGCCCCCAGAATAAAATTTGGACGGGGGGTTCAGTG
GTGGCATTGTGCTATGACACCAATATAACCCTCACAAACCCCTTGGGCAATAAATACTAGTGTAGGAATG
AAACATTCTGAATATCTTTAACAATAGAAATCCATGGGGTGGGGACAAGCCGTAAAGACTGGATGTCCAT
CTCACACGAATTTATGGCTATGGGCAACACATAATCCTAGTGCAATATGATACTGGGGTTATTAAGATGT
GTCCCAGGCAGGGACCAAGACAGGTGAACCATGTTGTTACACTCTATTTGTAACAAGGGGAAAGAGAGTG
GACGCCGACAGCAGCGGACTCCACTGGTTGTCTCTAACACCCCCGAAAATTAAACGGGGCTCCACGCCAA
TGGGGCCCATAAACAAAGACAAGTGGCCACTCTTTTTTTTGAAATTGTGGAGTGGGGGCACGCGTCAGCC
CCCACACGCCGCCCTGCGGTTTTGGACTGTAAAATAAGGGTGTAATAACTTGGCTGATTGTAACCCCGCT
AACCACTGCGGTCAAACCACTTGCCCACAAAACCACTAATGGCACCCCGGGGAATACCTGCATAAGTAGG
TGGGCGGGCCAAGATAGGGGCGCGATTGCTGCGATCTGGAGGACAAATTACACACACTTGCGCCTGAGCG
CCAAGCACAGGGTTGTTGGTCCTCATATTCACGAGGTCGCTGAGAGCACGGTGGGCTAATGTTGCCATGG
GTAGCATATACTACCCAAATATCTGGATAGCATATGCTATCCTAATCTATATCTGGGTAGCATAGGCTAT
CCTAATCTATATCTGGGTAGCATATGCTATCCTAATCTATATCTGGGTAGTATATGCTATCCTAATTTAT
ATCTGGGTAGCATAGGCTATCCTAATCTATATCTGGGTAGCATATGCTATCCTAATCTATATCTGGGTAG
TATATGCTATCCTAATCTGTATCCGGGTAGCATATGCTATCCTAATAGAGATTAGGGTAGTATATGCTAT
CCTAATTTATATCTGGGTAGCATATACTACCCAAATATCTGGATAGCATATGCTATCCTAATCTATATCT
GGGTAGCATATGCTATCCTAATCTATATCTGGGTAGCATAGGCTATCCTAATCTATATCTGGGTAGCATA
TGCTATCCTAATCTATATCTGGGTAGTATATGCTATCCTAATTTATATCTGGGTAGCATAGGCTATCCTA
ATCTATATCTGGGTAGCATATGCTATCCTAATCTATATCTGGGTAGTATATGCTATCCTAATCTGTATCC
GGGTAGCATATGCTATCCTCATGATAAGCTGTCAAACATGAGAATTTTCTTGAAGACGAAAGGGCCTCGT
GATACGCCTATTTTTATAGGTTAATGTCATGATAATAATGGTTTCTTAGACGTCAGGTGGCACTTTTCGG
GGAAATGTGCGCGGAACCCCTATTTGTTTATTTTTCTAAATACATTCAAATATGTATCCGCTCATGAGAC
AATAACCCTGATAAATGCTTCAATAATATTGAAAAAGGAAGAGTATGAGTATTCAACATTTCCGTGTCGC
CCTTATTCCCTTTTTTGCGGCATTTTGCCTTCCTGTTTTTGCTCACCCAGAAACGCTGGTGAAAGTAAAA
GATGCTGAAGATCAGTTGGGTGCACGAGTGGGTTACATCGAACTGGATCTCAACAGCGGTAAGATCCTTG
AGAGTTTTCGCCCCGAAGAACGTTTTCCAATGATGAGCACTTTTAAAGTTCTGCTATGTGGCGCGGTATT
ATCCCGTGTTGACGCCGGGCAAGAGCAACTCGGTCGCCGCATACACTATTCTCAGAATGACTTGGTTGAG
TACTCACCAGTCACAGAAAAGCATCTTACGGATGGCATGACAGTAAGAGAATTATGCAGTGCTGCCATAA
CCATGAGTGATAACACTGCGGCCAACTTACTTCTGACAACGATCGGAGGACCGAAGGAGCTAACCGCTTT
TTTGCACAACATGGGGGATCATGTAACTCGCCTTGATCGTTGGGAACCGGAGCTGAATGAAGCCATACCA
AACGACGAGCGTGACACCACGATGCCTGCAGCAATGGCAACAACGTTGCGCAAACTATTAACTGGCGAAC
TACTTACTCTAGCTTCCCGGCAACAATTAATAGACTGGATGGAGGCGGATAAAGTTGCAGGACCACTTCT
GCGCTCGGCCCTTCCGGCTGGCTGGTTTATTGCTGATAAATCTGGAGCCGGTGAGCGTGGGTCTCGCGGT
ATCATTGCAGCACTGGGGCCAGATGGTAAGCCCTCCCGTATCGTAGTTATCTACACGACGGGGAGTCAGG
CAACTATGGATGAACGAAATAGACAGATCGCTGAGATAGGTGCCTCACTGATTAAGCATTGGTAACTGTC
AGACCAAGTTTACTCATATATACTTTAGATTGATTTAAAACTTCATTTTTAATTTAAAAGGATCTAGGTG
AAGATCCTTTTTGATAATCTCATGACCAAAATCCCTTAACGTGAGTTTTCGTTCCACTGAGCGTCAGACC
CCGTAGAAAAGATCAAAGGATCTTCTTGAGATCCTTTTTTTCTGCGCGTAATCTGCTGCTTGCAAACAAA
AAAACCACCGCTACCAGCGGTGGTTTGTTTGCCGGATCAAGAGCTACCAACTCTTTTTCCGAAGGTAACT
GGCTTCAGCAGAGCGCAGATACCAAATACTGTTCTTCTAGTGTAGCCGTAGTTAGGCCACCACTTCAAGA
ACTCTGTAGCACCGCCTACATACCTCGCTCTGCTAATCCTGTTACCAGTGGCTGCTGCCAGTGGCGATAA
GTCGTGTCTTACCGGGTTGGACTCAAGACGATAGTTACCGGATAAGGCGCAGCGGTCGGGCTGAACGGGG
GGTTCGTGCACACAGCCCAGCTTGGAGCGAACGACCTACACCGAACTGAGATACCTACAGCGTGAGCTAT
GAGAAAGCGCCACGCTTCCCGAAGGGAGAAAGGCGGACAGGTATCCGGTAAGCGGCAGGGTCGGAACAGG
AGAGCGCACGAGGGAGCTTCCAGGGGGAAACGCCTGGTATCTTTATAGTCCTGTCGGGTTTCGCCACCTC
TGACTTGAGCGTCGATTTTTGTGATGCTCGTCAGGGGGGCGGAGCCTATGGAAAAACGCCAGCAACGCGG
CCTTTTTACGGTTCCTGGCCTTTTGCTGGCCTTTTGCTCACATGTTCTTTCCTGCGTTATCCCCTGATTC
TGTGGATAACCGTATTACCGCCTTTGAGTGAGCTGATACCGCTCGCCGCAGCCGAACGACCGAGCGCAGC
GAGTCAGTGAGCGAGGAAGCGGAAGAGCGCCCAATACGCAAACCGCCTCTCCCCGCGCGTTGGCCGATTC
ATTAATGCAGCTGGCACGACAGGTTTCCCGACTGGAAAGCGGGCAGTGAGCGCAACGCAATTAATGTGAG
TTAGCTCACTCATTAGGCACCCCAGGCTTTACACTTTATGCTTCCGGCTCGTATGTTGTGTGGAATTGTG
AGCGGATAACAATTTCACACAGGAAACAGCTATGACCATGATTACGCCAAGCTCTAGCTAGAGGTCGACC
AATTCTCATGTTTGACAGCTTATCATCGCAGATCCGGGCAACGTTGTTGCCATTGCTGCAGGCGCAGAAC
TGGTAGGTATGGAAGATCTATACATTGAATCAATATTGGCAATTAGCCATATTAGTCATTGGTTATATAG
CATAAATCAATATTGGCTATTGGCCATTGCATACGTTGTATCTATATCATAATATGTACATTTATATTGG
CTCATGTCCAATATGACCGCCATGTTGACATTGATTATTGACTAGTTATTAATAGTAATCAATTACGGGG
TCATTAGTTCATAGCCCATATATGGAGTTCCGCGTTACATAACTTACGGTAAATGGCCCGCCTGGCTGAC
CGCCCAACGACCCCCGCCCATTGACGTCAATAATGACGTATGTTCCCATAGTAACGCCAATAGGGACTTT
CCATTGACGTCAATGGGTGGAGTATTTACGGTAAACTGCCCACTTGGCAGTACATCAAGTGTATCATATG
CCAAGTCCGCCCCCTATTGACGTCAATGACGGTAAATGGCCCGCCTGGCATTATGCCCAGTACATGACCT
TACGGGACTTTCCTACTTGGCAGTACATCTACGTATTAGTCATCGCTATTACCATGGTGATGCGGTTTTG
GCAGTACACCAATGGGCGTGGATAGCGGTTTGACTCACGGGGATTTCCAAGTCTCCACCCCATTGACGTC
AATGGGAGTTTGTTTTGGCACCAAAATCAACGGGACTTTCCAAAATGTCGTAATAACCCCGCCCCGTTGA
CGCAAATGGGCGGTAGGCGTGTACGGTGGGAGGTCTATATAAGCAGAGCTCGTTTAGTGAACCGTCAGAT
CCTCACTCTCTTCCGCATCGCTGTCTGCGAGGGCCAGCTGTTGGGCTCGCGGTTGAGGACAAACTCTTCG
CGGTCTTTCCAGTACTCTTGGATCGGAAACCCGTCGGCCTCCGAACGGTACTCCGCCACCGAGGGACCTG
AGCGAGTCCGCATCGACCGGATCGGAAAACCTCTCGAGAAAGGCGTCTAACCAGTCACAGTCGCAAGGTA
GGCTGAGCACCGTGGCGGGCGGCAGCGGGTGGCGGTCGGGGTTGTTTCTGGCGGAGGTGCTGCTGATGAT
GTAATTAAAGTAGGCGGTCTTGAGACGGCGGATGGTCGAGGTGAGGTGTGGCAGGCTTGAGATCCAGCTG
TTGGGGTGAGTACTCCCTCTCAAAAGCGGGCATTACTTCTGCGCTAAGATTGTCAGTTTCCAAAAACGAG
GAGGATTTGATATTCACCTGGCCCGATCTGGCCATACACTTGAGTGACAATGACATCCACTTTGCCTTTC
TCTCCACAGGTGTCCACTCCCAGGTCCAAGTTTAAACTGCGGCCGCCACCATGGGAACACTGCTGCTGGT
GCTGTGGCTGGCCACAAGAGGCAGCGCCCTGTACTTCCACATCGGCGAGACAGAGAAGAAGTGCTTCATC
GAGGAAATCCCCGACGAGACAATGGTCATCGGCAACTACCGGACCCAGCTGTACGACAAGCAGCGGGAGG
AATATCAGCCAGCTACACCAGGACTGGGCATGTTCGTGGAAGTGAAGGACCCCGAGGACAAAGTGATCCT
GGCCCGGCAGTACGGCAGCGAGGGCCGGTTCACCTTCACCAGCCACACACCTGGCGAGCACCAGATCTGC
CTGCACAGCAACAGCACCAAGTTCAGCCTGTTCGCTGGCGGCATGCTGAGAGTGCACCTGGACATCCAGG
TCGGCGAGCACGCCAACGATTACGCCGAGATCGCCGCCAAGGACAAGCTGTCCGAGCTGCAGCTGAGAGT
CCGGCAGCTGGTCGAACAGGTGGAGCAGATCCAGAAAGAGCAGAACTATCAGCGGTGGCGGGAGGAACGG
TTCAGACAGACCAGCGAGAGCACCAACCAGCGGGGCGCGCC
Features (pLannotate 1.2.2; 19 found; start..end, strand, type, name):
    713..768     +  polyA_signal   β-globin poly(A) signal: rabbit β-globin polyadenylation signal (Gil and Proudfoot, 1987)
   1282..2963    -  rep_origin     oriP (fragment): Epstein-Barr virus oriP replication origin (Yates et al., 2000)
   3090..3194    +  promoter       AmpR promoter: bla
   3195..4055    +  CDS            AmpR: β-lactamase; bla; confers resistance to ampicillin, carbenicillin, and related antibiotics
   4226..4814    +  rep_origin     ori: high-copy-number ColE1/pMB1/pBR322/pUC origin of replication
   4997..5089    +  CDS            lacI (fragment): lac repressor; lacI; The lac repressor binds to the lac operator to inhibit transcription in E. coli. This inhibition can be relieved by adding lactose or isopropyl-β-D-thiogalactopyranoside (IPTG).
   5102..5123    +  protein_bind   CAP binding site: CAP binding activates transcription in the presence of cAMP. E. coli catabolite activator protein
   5138..5168    +  promoter       lac promoter: promoter for the E. coli lac operon
   5176..5192    +  protein_bind   lac operator: The lac repressor binds to the lac operator to inhibit transcription in E. coli. This inhibition can be relieved by adding lactose or isopropyl-β-D-thiogalactopyranoside (IPTG). lac repressor encoded by lacI
   5262..5278    +  promoter       tet promoter (fragment): E. coli promoter for tetracycline efflux protein gene
   5288..5313    -  CDS            bla(M) (fragment): β-lactamase lacking the signal sequence; bla(M); allows cytosolic expression of β-lactamase
   5487..5866    +  enhancer       CMV enhancer: human cytomegalovirus immediate early enhancer
   5868..6067    +  promoter       CMV promoter: human cytomegalovirus (CMV) immediate early promoter
   6135..6173    +  misc_feature   Ad SA (fragment): adenovirus major late transcript splice acceptor (Friedrich and Soriano, 1991)
   6206..6415    -  CDS            PTP (fragment): TERM_ADE02 - Experimental evidence at protein level: Swiss-Prot protein existence level 1. Protein covalently bound to the viral DNA that acts as a primer for viral genomic replication by DNA strand displacement. Assembles on the viral origin of replication in an initiation complex with viral polymerase, DBP, host NFIA and host POU2F1/OCT1. During initiation, the polymerase covalently couples the first dCTP with Ser- 580 of pTP. The terminal protein stimulates the template activity over 20 fold compared to protein-free templates. Neo-synthesized viral genomes are linked to two preterminal prot
   6446..6535    +  intron         chimeric intron (fragment): chimera between introns from adenovirus and immunoglobulin heavy chain genes
   6554..6600    +  CDS            IgH signal sequence (fragment): signal sequence from the mouse immunoglobulin heavy chain variable region
   6631..7173    +  CDS            TMED9 (fragment): TMED9_HUMAN - Also known as GP25L2. Experimental evidence at protein level: Swiss-Prot protein existence level 1. Appears to be involved in vesicular protein trafficking, mainly in the early secretory pathway. In COPI vesicle-mediated retrograde transport involved in the coatomer recruitment to membranes of the early secretory pathway. Increases coatomer-dependent activity of ARFGAP2. Thought to play a crucial role in the specific retention of p24 complexes in cis-Golgi membranes; specifically contributes to the coupled localization of TMED2 and TMED10 in the cis-Golgi network. May be involved
   7174..553     +  CDS            Cd4 (fragment) (across the origin): CD4_RAT - Experimental evidence at protein level: Swiss-Prot protein existence level 1. Integral membrane glycoprotein that plays an essential role in the immune response and serves multiple functions in responses against both external and internal offenses. In T-cells, functions primarily as a coreceptor for MHC class II molecule:peptide complex. The antigens presented by class II peptides are derived from extracellular proteins while class I peptides are derived from cytosolic proteins. Interacts simultaneously with the T-cell receptor (TCR) and the MHC class II presented by antigen presenti
