[The description below was written by a language model from this plasmid's Addgene catalogue record and pLannotate feature annotations shown in this document.]
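Description:
TMED9-bio-His is a mammalian expression plasmid built on the pTT3 backbone, designed to produce the extracellular region of human TMED9 (transmembrane emp24 domain-containing protein 9, also called p24alpha2 or GMP25) as a soluble, secreted recombinant protein. The 7,181 bp plasmid is maintained in E. coli through a high-copy ColE1/pUC-type origin and selected with ampicillin via the β-lactamase gene. It also carries a fragment of the Epstein-Barr virus oriP, which in pTT-type vectors supports episomal persistence and stronger transient expression in cells that supply EBNA1. Remnants of lac regulatory elements are annotated in the backbone but have no evident role in the expression cassette.

Transcription is driven by the human CMV immediate-early enhancer and promoter. This is followed by adenovirus-derived leader and splice sequences and a chimeric intron fragment (the short reverse-strand "PTP" hit most likely reflects this adenoviral leader region rather than a real coding sequence), and the transcript ends at a rabbit β-globin polyadenylation signal. The chemically synthesised TMED9 ectodomain insert, about 560 bp, sits between retained NotI and AscI sites. A fragment resembling a mouse immunoglobulin heavy chain signal sequence is annotated just upstream of it. The insert is fused in frame at its C-terminus to backbone-encoded rat CD4 domains 3 and 4, then an enzymatic biotinylation sequence, a linker and a His tag; the last three are listed in the catalogue fields but not individually annotated in the feature table. The CD4 domains provide a common tag, the biotinylation sequence allows capture on streptavidin surfaces, and the His tag allows affinity purification. The associated publication used a human platelet receptor protein microarray to identify receptor–ligand interactions, which fits this design.
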