Addgene plasmid #51855: TMED9-bio-His
Purpose: Expresses full-length Transmembrane emp24 domain-containing protein 9 precursor ectodomain in mammalian cells. C-terminal rat Cd4d3+4 tag, biotinylation sequence and His tag.
Depositing lab: Gavin Wright. Depositing organization: Wellcome Sanger Institute. Publication: A human platelet receptor protein microarray identifies FcepsilonR1alpha as an activating PEAR1 ligand. Sun Y, Vandenbriele C, Kauskot A, Verhamme P, Hoylaerts MF, Wright GJ. Mol Cell Proteomics. 2015 Feb 23. pii: mcp.M114.046946. 10.1074/mcp.M114.046946 PubMed 25713122.
Backbone
  Vector backbone: pTT3
  Backbone manufacturer: Yves Durocher, NRC
  Backbone size w/o insert (bp): 6618
  Total vector size (bp): 7181
  Modifications to backbone: Rat CD4 d3+4, enzymatic biotinylation sequence, linker and His tag (CD4d3+4-BioLHis).
  Vector type: Mammalian Expression
Growth in bacteria
  Bacterial resistance: Ampicillin, 100 μg/mL
  Growth temperature: 37°C
  Growth strain: Top10
  Copy number: High Copy
Gene/Insert
  Gene/Insert name: TMED9 (alt name: Transmembrane emp24 domain-containing protein 9 precursor)
  Species: H. sapiens (human)
  Insert size (bp): 563
  Entrez Gene: TMED9 (a.k.a. GMP25, HSGP25L2G, p24a2, p24alpha2, p25)
  Promoter: CMV
  Tag / fusion protein: rat CD4 d3+4 (C terminal on backbone); enzymatic biotinylation sequence (C terminal on backbone); His tag (C terminal on backbone)
  Cloning method: Restriction Enzyme; 5′ cloning site NotI (not destroyed); 3′ cloning site AscI (not destroyed)
  Sequencing primers: 5′ CMV-fwd
Resource information
  A portion of this plasmid was derived from a plasmid made by: Insert was chemically synthesised.
Terms and licenses: Academic/Nonprofit Terms; Industry Terms: Not Available to Industry
Depositor comments: Article ref 52
How to cite: TMED9-bio-His was a gift from Gavin Wright (Addgene plasmid # 51855 ; http://n2t.net/addgene:51855 ; RRID:Addgene_51855)
