>Addgene plasmid #51855 | TMED9-bio-His | addgene partial sequence | sequence record 94586 | pMT2-F 5'-TTGCCTTTCTCTCCACAGGT-3'
ACTGCGGCCGCCACCATGGGAACACTGCTGCTGGTGCTGTGGCTGGCCACAAGAGGCAGCGCCCTGTACT
TCCACATCGGCGAGACAGAGAAGAAGTGCTTCATCGAGGAAATCCCCGACGAGACAATGGTCATCGGCAA
CTACCGGACCCAGCTGTACGACAAGCAGCGGGAGGAATATCAGCCAGCTACACCAGGACTGGGCATGTTC
GTGGAAGTGAAGGACCCCGAGGACAAAGTGATCCTGGCCCGGCAGTACGGCAGCGAGGGCCGGTTCACCT
TCACCAGCCACACACCTGGCGAGCACCAGATCTGCCTGCACAGCAACAGCACCAAGTTCAGCCTGTTCGC
TGGCGGCATGCTGAGAGTGCACCTGGACATCCAGGTCGGCGAGCACGCCAACGATTACGCCGAGATCGCC
GCCAAGGACAAGCTGTCCGAGCTGCAGCTGAGAGTCCGGCAGCTGGTCGAACAGGTGGAGCAGATCCAGA
AAGAGCAGAACTATCAGCGGTGGCGGGAGGAACGGTTCAGACAGACCAGCGAGAGCACCAACCAGCGGGG
CGCGCCGTCGACCTCCATCACGGCCTATAAGAGTGAGGGGGAGTCAGCGGAGTTCTCCTTCCCACTCAAC
CTTGGAGAGGAAAGCCTGCAGGGAGAGTTGAGATGGAAGGCAGAGAAGGCTCCTTCTTCCCAGTCCTGGA
TCACCTTCTCCCTAAAGAACCAAAAGGTGTCTGTGCAGAAGTCTACTAGCAACCCCAAGTTCCAGCTGTC
CGAAACGCTCCCACTCACCCTTCAGATACCCCAGGTCTCCCTTCAGTTTGCTGGTTCTGGCAACCTGACC
CTGACTCTGGACAGAGGGATACTGTATCAGGAAGTG
