>Addgene plasmid #51855 | TMED9-bio-His | addgene partial sequence | sequence record 94804 | rb_glob_PA_term-R 5'-CCCATATGTCCTTCCGAGTG-3'
ATAAATTTCCTTTATTAGCCAGAGGTCGAGGTCGGGGGATCCTTAATTAATCACGTGTCTAGACTCAATG
GTGGTGATGGTGGTGGGGGCCCAGAGGGGCCAGAGGAGGCAGGTTCCTGTCCCTGTGGTTCCACAGCATC
TTCTGGGCGTCCAGGATGTGGTGCAGGCTGCCGGAATTCAACCCTTTGGATAAAACCTGGATCTTGGAGT
CCATCTTGACCTCTTCACCTTCACTCAGTAGACATTGCCACACCCCTGCTTCAGGGGCCTGCACTTGAAT
CACTTTCTCCTGCCTGGAGACCCTGGCCTCCTGATTCTCCTGCTTCAAGATCAGTCTCATCTTGGGTGAG
GTGGGTCCCATCACCTCACAGGTCAAAGTGTTGCTGTCGGGCTGAGTCACTTTCATCACCACCAGGTTCA
CTTCCTGATACAGTATCCCTCTGTCCAGAGTCAGGGTCAGGTTGCCAGAACCAGCAAACTGAAGGGAGAC
CTGGGGTATCTGAAGGGTGAGTGGGAGCGTTTCGGACAGCTGGAACTTGGGGTTGCTAGTAGACTTCTGC
ACAGACACCTTTTGGTTCTTTAGGGAGAAGGTGATCCAGGACTGGGAAGAAGGAGCCTTCTCTGCCTTCC
ATCTCAACTCTCCCTGCAGGCTTTCCTCTCCAAGGTTGAGTGGGAAGGAGAACTCCGCTGACTCCCCCTC
ACTCTTATAGGCCGTGATGGAGGTCGACGGCGCGCCCCGCTGGTTGGTGCTCTCGCTGGTCTGTCTGAAC
CGTTCCTCCCGCCACCGCTGATAGTTCTGCTCTTTCTGGATCTGCTCCACCTGTTCGACCAGCTGCCGGA
CTCTCAGCTGCAGCTCGGACAGCTTGTCCTTGGCGGCGATCTCGGCGT
